>Addgene plasmid #148934 | pAc5.1B-lambdaN-HA-DmGIGYF_331-374-GST-V5His6_AH | depositor full sequence | sequence record 291382 | Full Sequence
CTTCAAGGAATTAATTCTATATTCTAAAAACACAAATGATACTTCTAAAAAAAATCATGAATGGCATCAA
CTCTGAATCAAATCTTTGCAGATGCACCTACTTCTCATTTCCACTGTCACATCATTTTTCCAGATCTCGC
TGCCTGTTATGTGGCCCACAAACCAAGACACGTTTTATGGCCATTAAAGCTGGCTGATCGTCGCCAAACA
CCAAATACATATCAATATGTACATTCGAGAAAGAAGCGATCAAAGAAGCGTCTTCGGGCGAGTAGGAGAA
TGCGGAGGAGAAGGAGAACGAGCTGATCTAGTATCTCTCCACAATCCAATGCCAACTGACCAACTGGCCA
TATTCGGAGCAATTTGAAGCCAATTTCCATCGCCTGGCGATCGCTCCATTCTTGGCTATATGTTTTTCAC
CGTTCCCGGGGCCATTTTCAAAGACTCGTCGGTAAGATAAGATTGTGTCACTCGCTGTCTCTCTTCATTT
GTCGAAGAATGCTGAGGAATTTCGCGATGACGTCGGCGAGTATTTTGAAGAATGAGAATAATTTGTATTT
ATACGAAAATCAGTTAGTGGAATTTTCTACAAAAACATGTTATCTATAGATAATTTTGTTGCAAAATATG
TTGACTATGACAAAGATTGTATGTATATACCTTTAATGTATTCTCATTTTCTTATGTATTTATAATGGCA
ATGATGATACTGATGATATTTTAAGATGATGCCAGACCACAGGCTGATTTCTGCGTCTTTTGCCGAACGC
AGTGCATGTGCGGTTGTTGTTTTTTGGAATAGTTTCAATTTTCGGACTGTCCGCTTTGATTTCAGTTTCT
TGGCTTATTCAAAAAGCAAAGTAAAGCCAAAAAAGCGAGATGGCAATACCAAATGCGGCAAAACGGTAGT
GGAAGGAAAGGGGTGCGGGGCAGCGGAAGGAAGGGTGGGGCGGGGCGTGGCGGGGTCTGTGGCTGGGCGC
GACGTCACCGACGTTGGAGCCACTCCTTTGACCATGTGTGCGTGTGTGTATTATTCGTGTCTCGCCACTC
GCCGGTTGTTTTTTTCTTTTTATCTCGCTCTCTCTAGCGCCATCTCGTACGCATGCTCAACGCACCGCAT
GTTGCCGTGTCCTTTATGCGTCATTTTGGCTCGAAATAGGCAATTATTTAAACAAAGATTAGTCAACGAA
AACGCTAAAATAAATAAGTCTACAATATGGTTACTTATTGCCATGTGTGTGCAGCCAACGATAGCAACAA
AAGCAACAACACAGTGGCTTTCCCTCTTTCACTTTTTGTTTGCAAGCGCGTGCGAGCAAGACGGCACGAC
CGGCAAACGCAATTACGCTGACAAAGAGCAGACGAAGTTTTGGCCGAAAAACATCAAGGCGCCTGATACG
AATGCATTTGCAATAACAATTGCGATATTTAATATTGTTTATGAAGCTGTTTGACTTCAAAACACACAAA
AAAAAAAATAAAACAAATTATTTGAAAGAGAATTAGGAATCGGACAGCTTATCGTTACGGGCTAACAGCA
CACCGAGACGAAATAGCTTACCTGACGTCACAGCCTCTGGAAGAACTGCCGCCAAGCAGAGAGAGAGAGA
AAAAGAGGGAGAGCAGCTTAGACCGCATGTGCTTGTGTGTGAGGCGTCTCTCTCTTCGTCTCCTGTTTGC
GCAAACGCATAGACTGCACTGAGAAAATCGATTACCTATTTTTTATGAATGAATATTTGCACTATTACTA
TTCAAAACTATTAAGATAGCAATCACATTCAATAGCCAAATACTATACCACCTGAGCGATGCAACGAAAT
GATCAATTTGAGCAAAAATGCTGCATATTTAGGACGGCATCATTATAGAAATGCTTCTTGCTGTGTACTT
TTCTCTCGTCTGGCAGCTGTTTCGCCGTTATTGTTAAAACCGGCTTAAGTTAGGTGTGTTTTCTACGACT
AGTGATGCCCCTACTAGAAGATGTGTGTTGCACAAATGTCCCTGAATAACCAATTTGAAGTGCAGATAGC
AGTAAACGTAAGCTAATATGAATATTATTTAACTGTAATGTTTTAATATCGCTGGACATTACTAATAAAC
CCACTATAAACACATGTACATATGTATGTTTTGGCATACAATGAGTAGTTGGGGAAAAAATGTGTAAAAG
CACCGTGACCATCACAGCATAAAGATAACCAGCTGAAGTATCGAATATGAGTAACCCCCAAATTGAATCA
CATGCCGCAACTGATAGGACCCATGGAAGTACACTCTTCATGGCGATATACAAGACACACACAAGCACGA
ACACCCAGTTGCGGAGGAAATTCTCCGTAAATGAAAACCCAATCGGCGAACAATTCATACCCATATATGG
TAAAAGTTTTGAACGCGACTTGAGAGCGGAGAGCATTGCGGCTGATAAGGTTTTAGCGCTAAGCGGGCTT
TATAAAACGGGCTGCGGGACCAGTTTTCATATCACTACCGTTTGAGTTCTTGTGCTGTGTGGATACTCCT
CCCGACACAAAGCCGCTCCATCAGCCAGCAGTCGTCTAATCCAGAGACCCCGGATCGGGGTACCAACATG
GACGCACAAACACGACGACGTGAGCGTCGCGCTGAGAAACAAGCTCAATGGAAAGCTGCAAACGGTGGAT
CTCCTCCACATATGGCTTACCCATACGATGTTCCAGATTACGCTCCTCCAAGCTTGAATTCTTTATGGAC
TGTTAATAATGCAGCCGGTGTTGATGCCGACGAAAATCTACCCGAATGGGCAATTGAAAATCCATCGAAA
TTGGGTGGCAGTTTTGATGCTAGTGGAGCCTTTCATGGAGATACTGATCTAAAATTGCTAGCTATGTCCC
CTATACTAGGTTATTGGAAAATTAAGGGCCTTGTGCAACCCACTCGACTTCTTTTGGAATATCTTGAAGA
AAAATATGAAGAGCATTTGTATGAGCGCGATGAAGGTGATAAATGGCGAAACAAAAAGTTTGAATTGGGT
TTGGAGTTTCCCAATCTTCCTTATTATATTGATGGTGATGTTAAATTAACACAGTCTATGGCCATCATAC
GTTATATAGCTGACAAGCACAACATGTTGGGTGGTTGTCCAAAAGAGCGTGCAGAGATTTCAATGCTTGA
AGGAGCGGTTTTGGATATTAGATACGGTGTTTCGAGAATTGCATATAGTAAAGACTTTGAAACTCTCAAA
GTTGATTTTCTTAGCAAGCTACCTGAAATGCTGAAAATGTTCGAAGATCGTTTATGTCATAAAACATATT
TAAATGGTGATCATGTAACCCATCCTGACTTCATGTTGTATGACGCTCTTGATGTTGTTTTATACATGGA
CCCAATGTGCCTGGATGCGTTCCCAAAATTAGTTTGTTTTAAAAAACGTATTGAAGCTATCCCACAAATT
GATAAGTACTTGAAATCCAGCAAGTATATAGCATGGCCTTTGCAGGGCTGGCAAGCCACGTTTGGTGGTG
GCGACCATCCTCCAAAATCGGTAGGCGGCCGCTCGAGTCTAGAGGGCCCGCGGTTCGAAGGTAAGCCTAT
CCCTAACCCTCTCCTCGGTCTCGATTCTACGCGTACCGGTCATCATCACCATCACCATTGAGTTTAAACC
CGCTGATCAGCCTCGACTGTGCCTTCTAAGGCCTGAGCTCGCTGATCAGCCTCGATCGAGGATCCAGACA
TGATAAGATACATTGATGAGTTTGGACAAACCACAACTAGAATGCAGTGAAAAAAATGCTTTATTTGTGA
AATTTGTGATGCTATTGCTTTATTTGTAACCATTATAAGCTGCAATAAACAAGTTAACAACAACAATTGC
ATTCATTTTATGTTTCAGGTTCAGGGGGAGGTGTGGGAGGTTTTTTAAAGCAAGTAAAACCTCTACAAAT
GTGGTATGGCTGATTATGATCAGTCGACCGATGCCCTTGAGAGCCTTCAACCCAGTCAGCTCCTTCCGGT
GGGCGCGGGGCATGACTATCGTCGCCGCACTTATGACTGTCTTCTTTATCATGCAACTCGTAGGACAGGT
GCCGGCAGCGCTCTGGGTCATTTTCGGCGAGGACCGCTTTCGCTGGAGCGCGACGATGATCGGCCTGTCG
CTTGCGGTATTCGGAATCTTGCACGCCCTCGCTCAAGCCTTCGTCACTGGTCCCGCCACCAAACGTTTCG
GCGAGAAGCAGGCCATTATCGCCGGCATGGCGGCCGACGCGCTGGGCTACGTCTTGCTGGCGTTCGCGAC
GCGAGGCTGGATGGCCTTCCCCATTATGATTCTTCTCGCTTCCGGCGGCATCGGGATGCCCGCGTTGCAG
GCCATGCTGTCCAGGCAGGTAGATGACGACCATCAGGGACAGCTTCAAGGATCGCTCGCGGCTCTTACCA
GCCAGCAAAAGGCCAGGAACCGTAAAAAGGCCGCGTTGCTGGCGTTTTTCCATAGGCTCCGCCCCCCTGA
CGAGCATCACAAAAATCGACGCTCAAGTCAGAGGTGGCGAAACCCGACAGGACTATAAAGATACCAGGCG
TTTCCCCCTGGAAGCTCCCTCGTGCGCTCTCCTGTTCCGACCCTGCCGCTTACCGGATACCTGTCCGCCT
TTCTCCCTTCGGGAAGCGTGGCGCTTTCTCAATGCTCACGCTGTAGGTATCTCAGTTCGGTGTAGGTCGT
TCGCTCCAAGCTGGGCTGTGTGCACGAACCCCCCGTTCAGCCCGACCGCTGCGCCTTATCCGGTAACTAT
CGTCTTGAGTCCAACCCGGTAAGACACGACTTATCGCCACTGGCAGCAGCCACTGGTAACAGGATTAGCA
GAGCGAGGTATGTAGGCGGTGCTACAGAGTTCTTGAAGTGGTGGCCTAACTACGGCTACACTAGAAGGAC
AGTATTTGGTATCTGCGCTCTGCTGAAGCCAGTTACCTTCGGAAAAAGAGTTGGTAGCTCTTGATCCGGC
AAACAAACCACCGCTGGTAGCGGTGGTTTTTTTGTTTGCAAGCAGCAGATTACGCGCAGAAAAAAAGGAT
CTCAAGAAGATCCTTTGATCTTTTCTACGGGGTCTGACGCTCAGTGGAACGAAAACTCACGTTAAGGGAT
TTTGGTCATGAGATTATCAAAAAGGATCTTCACCTAGATCCTTTTAAATTAAAAATGAAGTTTTAAATCA
ATCTAAAGTATATATGAGTAAACTTGGTCTGACAGTTACCAATGCTTAATCAGTGAGGCACCTATCTCAG
CGATCTGTCTATTTCGTTCATCCATAGTTGCCTGACTCCCCGTCGTGTAGATAACTACGATACGGGAGGG
CTTACCATCTGGCCCCAGTGCTGCAATGATACCGCGAGACCCACGCTCACCGGCTCCAGATTTATCAGCA
ATAAACCAGCCAGCCGGAAGGGCCGAGCGCAGAAGTGGTCCTGCAACTTTATCCGCCTCCATCCAGTCTA
TTAATTGTTGCCGGGAAGCTAGAGTAAGTAGTTCGCCAGTTAATAGTTTGCGCAACGTTGTTGCCATTGC
TGCAGGCATCGTGGTGTCACGCTCGTCGTTTGGTATGGCTTCATTCAGCTCCGGTTCCCAACGATCAAGG
CGAGTTACATGATCCCCCATGTTGTGCAAAAAAGCGGTTAGCTCCTTCGGTCCTCCGATCGTTGTCAGAA
GTAAGTTGGCCGCAGTGTTATCACTCATGGTTATGGCAGCACTGCATAATTCTCTTACTGTCATGCCATC
CGTAAGATGCTTTTCTGTGACTGGTGAGTACTCAACCAAGTCATTCTGAGAATAGTGTATGCGGCGACCG
AGTTGCTCTTGCCCGGCGTCAACACGGGATAATACCGCGCCACATAGCAGAACTTTAAAAGTGCTCATCA
TTGGAAAACGTTCTTCGGGGCGAAAACTCTCAAGGATCTTACCGCTGTTGAGATCCAGTTCGATGTAACC
CACTCGTGCACCCAACTGATCTTCAGCATCTTTTACTTTCACCAGCGTTTCTGGGTGAGCAAAAACAGGA
AGGCAAAATGCCGCAAAAAAGGGAATAAGGGCGACACGGAAATGTTGAATACTCATACTCTTCCTTTTTC
AATATTATTGAAGCATTTATCAGGGTTATTGTCTCATGAGCGGATACATATTTGAATGTATTTAGAAAAA
TAAACAAATAGGGGTTCCGCGCACATTTCCCCGAAAAGTGCCACCTGACGTCTAAGAAACCATTATTATC
ATGACATTAACCTATAAAAATAGGCGTATCACGAGGCCCTTTCGT
Features (pLannotate 1.2.2; 11 found; start..end, strand, type, name):
     56..2568    +  promoter       Ac5 promoter: Drosophila melanogaster actin 5C promoter
   2588..2653    +  CDS            N (fragment): REGN_LAMBD - Experimental evidence at protein level: Swiss-Prot protein existence level 1. Plays a role as a transcriptional antitermination factor that allows the virus to initiate its lytic phase. Activates expression of the delayed viral early genes by modifying host RNA polymerase (RNAP) into a form that is resistant to termination signals. This antitermination function requires the host NusA protein which serves to stabilize the interaction between antitermination protein N and host RNA polymerase. From Escherichia phage lambda (Bacteriophage lambda).
   2678..2704    +  CDS            3xHA (fragment): three tandem HA epitope tags
   2864..3517    +  CDS            GST26_SCHJA: Experimental evidence at protein level: Swiss-Prot protein existence level 1. GST isoenzymes appear to play a central role in the parasite detoxification system. Other functions are also suspected including a role in increasing the solubility of haematin in the parasite gut. From Schistosoma japonicum (Blood fluke).
   3560..3601    +  CDS            V5 tag: epitope tag from simian virus 5
   3701..3835    -  polyA_signal   SV40 poly(A) signal: SV40 polyadenylation signal
   3858..3942    -  CDS            large T antigen (fragment): large T antigen from SV40 (simian virus 40)
   3943..4413    +  CDS            TcR (fragment): tetracycline efflux protein; tet; confers resistance to tetracycline
   4457..5045    -  rep_origin     ori: high-copy-number ColE1/pMB1/pBR322/pUC origin of replication
   5216..6076    -  CDS            AmpR: β-lactamase; bla; confers resistance to ampicillin, carbenicillin, and related antibiotics
   6077..6181    -  promoter       AmpR promoter: bla
