[The description below was written by a language model from this plasmid's Addgene catalogue record and pLannotate feature annotations shown in this document.]
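Description:
pAc5.1B-lambdaN-HA-DmGIGYF_331-374-GST-V5His6_AH is a 6,275 nt insect expression plasmid that produces a short fragment of the Drosophila melanogaster GIGYF protein (gene Gyf, CG11148; residues 331–374, numbered according to isoform G) as a multiply tagged fusion. The catalogue lists the backbone as unknown, although the name and the annotated parts point to a pAc5.1-type vector. Expression is driven by the constitutive Drosophila actin 5C (Ac5) promoter and terminated by an SV40 polyadenylation signal. For propagation in E. coli the plasmid carries a ColE1/pUC-type origin and an ampicillin resistance gene (β-lactamase) with its own promoter. The record lists it as low copy even though the origin is annotated as a high-copy type. Short annotated fragments of SV40 large T antigen and a tetracycline resistance gene appear to be nonfunctional backbone remnants. No selectable marker for insect cells is annotated, which suggests transient transfection.

The open reading frame begins with a fragment of the bacteriophage lambda N protein, followed by an HA epitope. A roughly 160 nt unannotated gap then precedes Schistosoma japonicum GST, and its position matches the GIGYF 331–374 segment. A V5 epitope follows GST, and the name also indicates a His6 tag that is not separately annotated. The lambdaN peptide binds boxB RNA hairpins, so fusions of this kind are commonly used to tether a protein to a boxB-containing reporter mRNA and test its effect on translation or stability. This fits the associated study of GIGYF in 4EHP-mediated mRNA repression, though the record itself states only insect expression as the purpose. GST probably adds bulk and stability to the short peptide, and the HA and V5 tags allow detection.
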