Addgene plasmid #148934: pAc5.1B-lambdaN-HA-DmGIGYF_331-374-GST-V5His6_AH
Purpose: Insect Expression of DmGIGYF_331-374
Depositing lab: Elisa Izaurralde. Depositing organization: Max Planck Institute for Developmental Biology. Publication: Direct role for the Drosophila GIGYF protein in 4EHP-mediated mRNA repression. Ruscica V, Bawankar P, Peter D, Helms S, Igreja C, Izaurralde E. Nucleic Acids Res. 2019 Jul 26;47(13):7035-7048. doi: 10.1093/nar/gkz429. PubMed 31114929.
Backbone
  Vector backbone: Unknown
  Vector type: Insect Expression
Growth in bacteria
  Bacterial resistance: Ampicillin, 100 μg/mL
  Growth temperature: 37°C
  Growth strain: DH5alpha
  Copy number: Low Copy
Gene/Insert
  Gene/Insert name: DmGIGYF_331-374
  Species: D. melanogaster (fly)
  Entrez Gene: Gyf (a.k.a. Dmel_CG11148, CG11148, Dmel\CG11148, Q7KQM6)
  Cloning method: Unknown
Terms and licenses: Academic/Nonprofit Terms; Industry Terms: Not Available to Industry
Depositor comments: sequence given by isoform G NCBI:NM_001169356 or Uniprot.:Q7KQM6 Plasmids from this collection were made available to the research community and donated after the lab closed. Please note that the sequence provided by the depositing laboratory may be theoretical/predicted or based on Sanger sequencing results. There may be discrepancies between sequencing results obtained by Addgene and the depositor sequence. If an Addgene verified sequence is not available, please contact before placing your order to request that our lab fully sequence the plasmid.
How to cite: pAc5.1B-lambdaN-HA-DmGIGYF_331-374-GST-V5His6_AH was a gift from Elisa Izaurralde (Addgene plasmid # 148934 ; http://n2t.net/addgene:148934 ; RRID:Addgene_148934)
